Addgene plasmid #179387: pGEX6P1-hPREP
Purpose: Express human prolyl oligopeptidase (tagged) in bacterial cells
Depositing lab: Christian Gruber. Depositing organization: Medical University of Vienna. Publication: Discovery of a Beetroot Protease Inhibitor to Identify and Classify Plant-Derived Cystine Knot Peptides. Retzl B, Hellinger R, Muratspahic E, Pinto MEF, Bolzani VS, Gruber CW. J Nat Prod. 2020 Nov 25;83(11):3305-3314. doi: 10.1021/acs.jnatprod.0c00648. Epub 2020 Oct 29. PubMed 33118348.
Backbone
  Vector backbone: pGEX6P-1
  Backbone size w/o insert (bp): 4984
  Vector type: Bacterial Expression
Growth in bacteria
  Bacterial resistance: Ampicillin, 100 μg/mL
  Growth temperature: 37°C
  Growth strain: DH5alpha
  Copy number: Unknown
Gene/Insert
  Gene/Insert name: human prolyl oligopeptidase (alt names: POP; PREP)
  Species: H. sapiens (human)
  Insert size (bp): 2133
  GenBank ID: NM_002726.4
  Entrez Gene: PREP (a.k.a. PE, PEP)
  Promoter: TAC
  Tag / fusion protein: GST (N terminal on backbone)
  Cloning method: Restriction Enzyme; 5′ cloning site EcoRI (not destroyed); 3′ cloning site XhoI (not destroyed)
  Sequencing primers: 5′ GGGCTGGCAAGCCACGTTTGGTG; 3′ GGAGCTGCATGTGTCAGAGG
Terms and licenses: Academic/Nonprofit Terms; Industry Terms: Not Available to Industry
How to cite: pGEX6P1-hPREP was a gift from Christian Gruber (Addgene plasmid # 179387 ; http://n2t.net/addgene:179387 ; RRID:Addgene_179387)
