[The description below was written by a language model from this plasmid's Addgene catalogue record and pLannotate feature annotations shown in this document.]
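Description:
pGEX6P1-hPREP is a bacterial expression plasmid built on the pGEX6P-1 backbone for producing human prolyl oligopeptidase (PREP, also called POP) as a glutathione S-transferase fusion in E. coli. The sequenced record is about 7.1 kb, consistent with a roughly 5 kb backbone carrying a 2.1 kb insert. The plasmid replicates from a ColE1/pMB1-type origin and is selected with ampicillin through the β-lactamase gene driven by its own promoter. Short fragments of rop and the pBR322 bom region are annotated as backbone remnants. The catalogue lists the copy number as unknown.

The expression cassette consists of the tac promoter, a strong trp/lac hybrid, followed by a lac operator. Next comes the Schistosoma japonicum GST coding sequence and then the human PREP open reading frame, which was cloned between EcoRI and XhoI sites that both remain intact. The plasmid also carries lacI under its own promoter, so the repressor holds the tac promoter off until IPTG or lactose relieves repression, giving inducible expression in the host. The N-terminal GST tag allows affinity capture of the fusion on glutathione resin. A short linker lies between GST and PREP, but no protease cleavage site is annotated in the feature table. A lac promoter/operator with a lacZα fragment and a small yciV fragment are also detected upstream of the tac promoter and appear to be backbone sequence rather than functional payload.

PREP is a serine peptidase that cleaves after proline residues in peptides of up to about 30 amino acids. The stated purpose is expression of the tagged human enzyme in bacteria. The associated publication concerns the discovery of a plant-derived protease inhibitor peptide, which suggests the recombinant enzyme was used in inhibition studies.
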