Features (pLannotate 1.2.2; 17 found; start..end, strand, type, name):
    787..808     +  protein_bind   CAP binding site: CAP binding activates transcription in the presence of cAMP. E. coli catabolite activator protein
    823..853     +  promoter       lac promoter: promoter for the E. coli lac operon
    861..877     +  protein_bind   lac operator: The lac repressor binds to the lac operator to inhibit transcription in E. coli. This inhibition can be relieved by adding lactose or isopropyl-β-D-thiogalactopyranoside (IPTG). lac repressor encoded by lacI
    897..1070    +  CDS            lacZα: LacZα fragment of β-galactosidase; lacZ fragment
   1334..1450    -  CDS            yciV (fragment): RNAAM_ECOLI - Also known as trpH From Escherichia coli (strain K12).
   1526..1554    +  promoter       tac promoter: strong E. coli promoter; hybrid between the trp and lac UV5 promoters
   1562..1578    +  protein_bind   lac operator: The lac repressor binds to the lac operator to inhibit transcription in E. coli. This inhibition can be relieved by adding lactose or isopropyl-β-D-thiogalactopyranoside (IPTG). lac repressor encoded by lacI
   1601..2254    +  CDS            GST26_SCHJA: Experimental evidence at protein level: Swiss-Prot protein existence level 1. GST isoenzymes appear to play a central role in the parasite detoxification system. Other functions are also suspected including a role in increasing the solubility of haematin in the parasite gut. From Schistosoma japonicum (Blood fluke).
   2303..4432    +  CDS            PREP: PPCE_HUMAN - Also known as PEP. Experimental evidence at protein level: Swiss-Prot protein existence level 1. Cleaves peptide bonds on the C-terminal side of prolyl residues within peptides that are up to approximately 30 amino acids long. From Homo sapiens (Human).
   4468..4507    +  CDS            rop (fragment): Rop protein, which maintains plasmids at low copy number; rop
   4609..4649    +  misc_feature   bom (fragment): basis of mobility region from pBR322
   4754..4858    +  promoter       AmpR promoter: bla
   4859..5719    +  CDS            AmpR: β-lactamase; bla; confers resistance to ampicillin, carbenicillin, and related antibiotics
   5890..6478    +  rep_origin     ori: high-copy-number ColE1/pMB1/pBR322/pUC origin of replication
   6664..6715    -  misc_feature   bom (fragment): basis of mobility region from pBR322
   6722..6799    +  promoter       lacI promoter: lacI
   6800..774     +  CDS            lacI (across the origin): lac repressor; lacI; The lac repressor binds to the lac operator to inhibit transcription in E. coli. This inhibition can be relieved by adding lactose or isopropyl-β-D-thiogalactopyranoside (IPTG).
>Addgene plasmid #179387 | pGEX6P1-hPREP | addgene full sequence | sequence record 353873 | Addgene NGS Result
GTCGAAGCCTGTAAAGCGGCGGTGCACAATCTTCTCGCGCAACGCGTCAGTGGGCTGATCATTAACTATC
CGCTGGATGACCAGGATGCCATTGCTGTGGAAGCTGCCTGCACTAATGTTCCGGCGTTATTTCTTGATGT
CTCTGACCAGACACCCATCAACAGTATTATTTTCTCCCATGAAGACGGTACGCGACTGGGCGTGGAGCAT
CTGGTCGCATTGGGTCACCAGCAAATCGCGCTGTTAGCGGGCCCATTAAGTTCTGTCTCGGCGCGTCTGC
GTCTGGCTGGCTGGCATAAATATCTCACTCGCAATCAAATTCAGCCGATAGCGGAACGGGAAGGCGACTG
GAGTGCCATGTCCGGTTTTCAACAAACCATGCAAATGCTGAATGAGGGCATCGTTCCCACTGCGATGCTG
GTTGCCAACGATCAGATGGCGCTGGGCGCAATGCGCGCCATTACCGAGTCCGGGCTGCGCGTTGGTGCGG
ATATCTCGGTAGTGGGATACGACGATACCGAAGACAGCTCATGTTATATCCCGCCGTTAACCACCATCAA
ACAGGATTTTCGCCTGCTGGGGCAAACCAGCGTGGACCGCTTGCTGCAACTCTCTCAGGGCCAGGCGGTG
AAGGGCAATCAGCTGTTGCCCGTCTCACTGGTGAAAAGAAAAACCACGCTAGCGCCCAATACGCAAACCG
CCTCTCCCCGCGCGTTGGCCGATTCATTAATGCAGCTGGCACGACAGGTTTCCCGACTGGAAAGCGGGCA
GTGAGCGCAACGCAATTAATGTAAGTTAGCTCACTCATTAGGCACCCCAGGCTTTACACTTTATGCTTCC
GGCTCGTATGTTGTGTGGAATTGTGAGCGGATAACAATTTCACACAGGAAACAGCTATGACCATGATTAC
GGATTCACTGGCCGTCGTTTTACAACGTCGTGACTGGGAAAACCCTGGCGTTACCCAACTTAATCGCCTT
GCAGCACATCCCCCTTTCGCCAGCTGGCGTAATAGCGAAGAGGCCCGCACCGATCGCCCTTCCCAACAGT
TGCGCAGCCTGAATGGCGAATGGCGCTTTGCCTGGTTTCCGGCACCAGAAGCGGTGCCGGAAAGCTGGCT
GGAGTGCGATCTTCCTGAGGCCGATACTGTCGTCGTCCCCTCAAACTGGCAGATGCACGGTTACGATGCG
CCCATCTACACCAACGTGACCTATCCCATTACGGTCAATCCGCCGTTTGTTCCCACGGAGAATCCGACGG
GTTGTTACTCGCTCACATTTAATGTTGATGAAAGCTGGCTACAGGAAGGCCAGACGCGAATTATTTTTGA
TGGCGTTGGAATTAGCTTATCGACTGCACGGTGCACCAATGCTTCTGGCGTCAGGCAGCCATCGGAAGCT
GTGGTATGGCTGTGCAGGTCGTAAATCACTGCATAATTCGTGTCGCTCAAGGCGCACTCCCGTTCTGGAT
AATGTTTTTTGCGCCGACATCATAACGGTTCTGGCAAATATTCTGAAATGAGCTGTTGACAATTAATCAT
CGGCTCGTATAATGTGTGGAATTGTGAGCGGATAACAATTTCACACAGGAAACAGTATTCATGTCCCCTA
TACTAGGTTATTGGAAAATTAAGGGCCTTGTGCAACCCACTCGACTTCTTTTGGAATATCTTGAAGAAAA
ATATGAAGAGCATTTGTATGAGCGCGATGAAGGTGATAAATGGCGAAACAAAAAGTTTGAATTGGGTTTG
GAGTTTCCCAATCTTCCTTATTATATTGATGGTGATGTTAAATTAACACAGTCTATGGCCATCATACGTT
ATATAGCTGACAAGCACAACATGTTGGGTGGTTGTCCAAAAGAGCGTGCAGAGATTTCAATGCTTGAAGG
AGCGGTTTTGGATATTAGATACGGTGTTTCGAGAATTGCATATAGTAAAGACTTTGAAACTCTCAAAGTT
GATTTTCTTAGCAAGCTACCTGAAATGCTGAAAATGTTCGAAGATCGTTTATGTCATAAAACATATTTAA
ATGGTGATCATGTAACCCATCCTGACTTCATGTTGTATGACGCTCTTGATGTTGTTTTATACATGGACCC
AATGTGCCTGGATGCGTTCCCAAAATTAGTTTGTTTTAAAAAACGTATTGAAGCTATCCCACAAATTGAT
AAGTACTTGAAATCCAGCAAGTATATAGCATGGCCTTTGCAGGGCTGGCAAGCCACGTTTGGTGGTGGCG
ACCATCCTCCAAAATCGGATCTGGAAGTTCTGTTCCAGGGGCCCCTGGGATCCCCGGAATTCATGCTGTC
CCTTCAGTACCCCGACGTGTACCGCGACGAGACCGCCGTACAGGATTATCATGGTCATAAAATTTGTGAC
CCTTACGCCTGGCTTGAAGACCCCGACAGTGAACAGACTAAGGCCTTTGTGGAGGCCCAGAATAAGATTA
CTGTGCCATTTCTTGAGCAGTGTCCCATCAGAGGTTTATACAAAGAGAGAATGACTGAACTATATGATTA
TCCCAAGTATAGTTGCCACTTCAAGAAAGGAAAACGGTATTTTTATTTTTACAATACAGGTTTGCAGAAC
CAGCGAGTATTATATGTACAGGATTCCTTAGAGGGTGAGGCCAGAGTGTTCCTGGACCCCAACATACTGT
CTGACGATGGCACAGTGGCACTCCGAGGTTATGCGTTCAGCGAAGATGGTGAATATTTTGCCTATGGTCT
GAGTGCCAGTGGCTCAGACTGGGTGACAATCAAGTTCATGAAAGTTGATGGTGCCAAAGAGCTTCCAGAT
GTGCTTGAAAGAGTCAAGTTCAGCTGTATGGCCTGGACCCATGATGGGAAGGGAATGTTCTACAACTCAT
ACCCTCAACAGGATGGAAAAAGTGATGGCACAGAGACATCTACCAATCTCCACCAAAAGCTCTACTACCA
TGTCTTGGGAACCGATCAGTCAGAAGATATTTTGTGTGCTGAGTTTCCTGATGAACCTAAATGGATGGGT
GGAGCTGAGTTATCTGATGATGGCCGCTATGTCTTGTTATCAATAAGGGAAGGATGTGATCCAGTAAACC
GACTCTGGTACTGTGACCTACAGCAGGAATCCAGTGGCATCGCGGGAATCCTGAAGTGGGTAAAACTGAT
TGACAACTTTGAAGGGGAATATGACTACGTGACCAATGAGGGGACGGTGTTCACATTCAAGACGAATCGC
CAGTCTCCCAACTATCGCGTGATCAACATTGACTTCAGGGATCCTGAAGAGTCTAAGTGGAAAGTACTTG
TTCCTGAGCATGAGAAAGATGTCTTAGAATGGATAGCTTGTGTCAGGTCCAACTTCTTGGTCTTATGCTA
CCTCCATGACGTCAAGAACATTCTGCAGCTCCATGACCTGACTACTGGTGCTCTCCTTAAGACCTTCCCG
CTCGATGTCGGCAGCATTGTAGGGTACAGCGGTCAGAAGAAGGACACTGAAATCTTCTATCAGTTTACTT
CCTTTTTATCTCCAGGTATCATTTATCACTGTGATCTTACCAAAGAGGAGCTGGAGCCAAGAGTTTTCCG
AGAGGTGACCGTAAAAGGAATTGATGCTTCTGATTACCAGACAGTCCAGATTTTCTACCCTAGCAAGGAT
GGTACGAAGATTCCAATGTTCATTGTGCATAAAAAAGGCATAAAATTGGATGGCTCTCATCCAGCTTTCT
TATATGGCTATGGCGGCTTCAACATATCCATCACACCCAACTACAGTGTTTCCAGGCTTATTTTTGTGAG
ACACATGGGTGGTATCCTGGCAGTGGCCAACATCAGAGGAGGTGGCGAATATGGAGAGACGTGGCATAAA
GGTGGTATCTTGGCCAACAAACAAAACTGCTTTGATGACTTTCAGTGTGCTGCTGAGTATCTGATCAAGG
AAGGTTACACATCTCCCAAGAGGCTGACTATTAATGGAGGTTCAAATGGAGGCCTCTTAGTGGCTGCTTG
TGCAAATCAGAGACCTGACCTCTTTGGTTGTGTTATTGCCCAAGTTGGAGTAATGGACATGCTGAAGTTT
CATAAATATACCATCGGCCATGCTTGGACCACTGATTATGGGTGCTCGGACAGCAAACAACACTTTGAAT
GGCTTGTCAAATACTCTCCATTGCATAATGTGAAGTTACCAGAAGCAGATGACATCCAGTACCCGTCCAT
GCTGCTCCTCACTGCTGACCATGATGACCGCGTGGTCCCGCTTCACTCCCTGAAGTTCATTGCCACCCTT
CAGTACATCGTGGGCCGCAGCAGGAAGCAAAGCAACCCCCTGCTTATCCACGTGGACACCAAGGCGGGCC
ACGGGGCGGGGAAGCCCACAGCCAAAGTGATAGAGGAAGTCTCAGACATGTTTGCGTTCATCGCGCGGTG
CCTGAACGTCGACTGGATTCCATAACTCGAGCGGCCGCATCGTGACTGACTGACGATCTGCCTCGCGCGT
TTCGGTGATGACGGTGAAAACCTCTGACACATGCAGCTCCCGGAGACGGTCACAGCTTGTCTGTAAGCGG
ATGCCGGGAGCAGACAAGCCCGTCAGGGCGCGTCAGCGGGTGTTGGCGGGTGTCGGGGCGCAGCCATGAC
CCAGTCACGTAGCGATAGCGGAGTGTATAATTCTTGAAGACGAAAGGGCCTCGTGATACGCCTATTTTTA
TAGGTTAATGTCATGATAATAATGGTTTCTTAGACGTCAGGTGGCACTTTTCGGGGAAATGTGCGCGGAA
CCCCTATTTGTTTATTTTTCTAAATACATTCAAATATGTATCCGCTCATGAGACAATAACCCTGATAAAT
GCTTCAATAATATTGAAAAAGGAAGAGTATGAGTATTCAACATTTCCGTGTCGCCCTTATTCCCTTTTTT
GCGGCATTTTGCCTTCCTGTTTTTGCTCACCCAGAAACGCTGGTGAAAGTAAAAGATGCTGAAGATCAGT
TGGGTGCACGAGTGGGTTACATCGAACTGGATCTCAACAGCGGTAAGATCCTTGAGAGTTTTCGCCCCGA
AGAACGTTTTCCAATGATGAGCACTTTTAAAGTTCTGCTATGTGGCGCGGTATTATCCCGTGTTGACGCC
GGGCAAGAGCAACTCGGTCGCCGCATACACTATTCTCAGAATGACTTGGTTGAGTACTCACCAGTCACAG
AAAAGCATCTTACGGATGGCATGACAGTAAGAGAATTATGCAGTGCTGCCATAACCATGAGTGATAACAC
TGCGGCCAACTTACTTCTGACAACGATCGGAGGACCGAAGGAGCTAACCGCTTTTTTGCACAACATGGGG
GATCATGTAACTCGCCTTGATCGTTGGGAACCGGAGCTGAATGAAGCCATACCAAACGACGAGCGTGACA
CCACGATGCCTGCAGCAATGGCAACAACGTTGCGCAAACTATTAACTGGCGAACTACTTACTCTAGCTTC
CCGGCAACAATTAATAGACTGGATGGAGGCGGATAAAGTTGCAGGACCACTTCTGCGCTCGGCCCTTCCG
GCTGGCTGGTTTATTGCTGATAAATCTGGAGCCGGTGAGCGTGGGTCTCGCGGTATCATTGCAGCACTGG
GGCCAGATGGTAAGCCCTCCCGTATCGTAGTTATCTACACGACGGGGAGTCAGGCAACTATGGATGAACG
AAATAGACAGATCGCTGAGATAGGTGCCTCACTGATTAAGCATTGGTAACTGTCAGACCAAGTTTACTCA
TATATACTTTAGATTGATTTAAAACTTCATTTTTAATTTAAAAGGATCTAGGTGAAGATCCTTTTTGATA
ATCTCATGACCAAAATCCCTTAACGTGAGTTTTCGTTCCACTGAGCGTCAGACCCCGTAGAAAAGATCAA
AGGATCTTCTTGAGATCCTTTTTTTCTGCGCGTAATCTGCTGCTTGCAAACAAAAAAACCACCGCTACCA
GCGGTGGTTTGTTTGCCGGATCAAGAGCTACCAACTCTTTTTCCGAAGGTAACTGGCTTCAGCAGAGCGC
AGATACCAAATACTGTCCTTCTAGTGTAGCCGTAGTTAGGCCACCACTTCAAGAACTCTGTAGCACCGCC
TACATACCTCGCTCTGCTAATCCTGTTACCAGTGGCTGCTGCCAGTGGCGATAAGTCGTGTCTTACCGGG
TTGGACTCAAGACGATAGTTACCGGATAAGGCGCAGCGGTCGGGCTGAACGGGGGGTTCGTGCACACAGC
CCAGCTTGGAGCGAACGACCTACACCGAACTGAGATACCTACAGCGTGAGCTATGAGAAAGCGCCACGCT
TCCCGAAGGGAGAAAGGCGGACAGGTATCCGGTAAGCGGCAGGGTCGGAACAGGAGAGCGCACGAGGGAG
CTTCCAGGGGGAAACGCCTGGTATCTTTATAGTCCTGTCGGGTTTCGCCACCTCTGACTTGAGCGTCGAT
TTTTGTGATGCTCGTCAGGGGGGCGGAGCCTATGGAAAAACGCCAGCAACGCGGCCTTTTTACGGTTCCT
GGCCTTTTGCTGGCCTTTTGCTCACATGTTCTTTCCTGCGTTATCCCCTGATTCTGTGGATAACCGTATT
ACCGCCTTTGAGTGAGCTGATACCGCTCGCCGCAGCCGAACGACCGAGCGCAGCGAGTCAGTGAGCGAGG
AAGCGGAAGAGCGCCTGATGCGGTATTTTCTCCTTACGCATCTGTGCGGTATTTCACACCGCATAAATTC
CGACACCATCGAATGGCGCAAAACCTTTCGCGGTATGGCATGATAGCGCCCGGAAGAGAGTCAATTCAGG
GTGGTGAATGTGAAACCAGTAACGTTATACGATGTCGCAGAGTATGCCGGTGTCTCTTATCAGACCGTTT
CCCGCGTGGTGAACCAGGCCAGCCACGTTTCTGCGAAAACGCGGGAAAAAGTGGAAGCGGCGATGGCGGA
GCTGAATTACATTCCCAACCGCGTGGCACAACAACTGGCGGGCAAACAGTCGTTGCTGATTGGCGTTGCC
ACCTCCAGTCTGGCCCTGCACGCGCCGTCGCAAATTGTCGCGGCGATTAAATCTCGCGCCGATCAACTGG
GTGCCAGCGTGGTGGTGTCGATGGTAGAACGAAGCGGC
